>Addgene plasmid #212058 | 5'-3xFLAG L3mbtl3-exon minimal CMV pCDNA5 | addgene full sequence | sequence record 421033 | Addgene NGS Result
CAGGTCGGAGACGCTGTCGAACTTTTCGATCAGAAACTTCTCGACAGACGTCGCGGTGAGTTCAGGCTTT
TTGGCCAAGGAAGTTCCTATACTTTCTAGAGAATAGGAACTTCGGAATAGGAACTTCTAGGTACGTGAAC
CATCACCCT
[91 nt withheld, positions 150-240]
G
[124 nt withheld, positions 242-365]
GGGGATACCCCCTAGAGCCCCAGCTGGTTCTTTCCGCCTCAGAAGCCATAGAGCCCACCGCATCCCCAGC
ATGCCTGCTATTGTCTTCCCAATCCTCCCCCTTGCTGTCCTGCCCCACCCCACCCCCCAGAATAGAATGA
CACCTACTCAGACAATGCGATGCAATTTCCTCATTTTATTAGGAAAGGACAGTGGGAGTGGCACCTTCCA
GGGTCAAGGAAGGCACGGGGGAGGGGCAAACAACAGATGGCTGGCAACTAGAAGGCACAGTCGAGGCTGA
TCAGCGGGTTTAAACGGGCCCTCTAGACTCGAGTCAGACCACTTTGTACAAGAAAGTTGGGTATCACAGT
TCATTGTGGGAATTCTTCTCCGCAGCTTTGAACATCAGAATAGAGTTGAAAATTTTGAGAGCTGGGCCCA
GCTTAATGCTCATGATTTTAACAATGTCTGTTTGGGTCATGAGTAAAAATGCTTCTCCATCAATTTGTTC
ATCCTTAAACACCTTTCCATGTTCTTCACACCCAGGCAAGCTCTGAATGAATTCTGACACCTCGTCTGTG
CTCCATTTGGAAACTCTACTAGCTGGGATACCAGCGACAGTCGGAAGAAGCTTGCTCTGCTGCTCCCAGC
GCAAGGGCAGACACGGAATGGGAGGCTTAAAGGAGAGAAATACTGCTGAGCGTCGCTGGGCCTGCTGCTG
GGTCTGGGCTTGCTGCTGGGTGGGCTGAGCCTGTTGAACCTGCTGAGGCTGTTGGACGGGTGGGGCCTGC
TGAGGCTGCTGGGCCTGCTGGGGCTGCTGGGCCTGCTGAGCCTGTGGAGCCTGCTGGGCCTGCTGGACCT
GTGGCGCCTGCTGGGGCTGTGGAGTCTGTGGGGCCTGTGGAGCCTGCTGGGCCTGCTGGGCTTGCTGGGC
CTGCTGGGCCTGCGGAGCCTTCTGTGCCTGCTGAGGAGGTTGAGCATGCTGCACTTGCTGCACCTGCTGA
GGTGGCTGACTCTGCTGTACACTAGGGGTAGGCTCTTCCCGAACAACTTTGGCTTCGGCTGATGTCTTTA
CTTCATTTTCTTTTTTCTTTTCAGAATCTTCTTTGAAGTTATTGGCATGCTTTTCCCTGGTTTCAGGAGA
CGAGGAACTTTCTCTGGTGTCCATCCTTTTACTCCTTGGGAACGAGGGAGTAGTAGGTGGAGAGGTGTCA
CCACTTAGGCGGTCTGGGAAGATGCGTTCCTTACTCAGGTTGATTTCTGAATAGGGACAGTTGGCACCAC
TCTGAGTGCCCAGGTATCTCGATTTTTTAAAATGACCAACACCCCTGCAGCCTAGAGTTGGACATCCTCC
GGTTTCTGATGGTTCCATTAATTCTGCAGGGCTTAGCGGAGCCTGAAGAGGGTGCCCGGTCTTGGAACAC
CAGCCCACGGGGTGAATATCTGGAGAGTCTGCATCAATCCAGTAGTCATAGCAACTGCTCCAGCCATCAA
AGTGAACCTTTATCCGGTGGTCATCCGTGTCGGCTACAGTTGCTACTCTGATGAACAGCGGGTTTCTTTT
GTCCACAGCTTCCAGCTTCATTTTCTTCTGGAATCCATGTGGAGGTTTCACTTTGAAAGCTCTTGCAGGA
GCAGGTAAAGAATTGGTTTCTTCTAAATATTTATCCCAGGAAAAGTGTTTCACATGAGAATAGCCTGGTG
GAGTAATCAGGGTTCTTCTGTGCTCTTTACACCAGCCGACTGGATGAATGTGTGGACTGTTTGATTCACA
CCAATAGTCATAGCTCTCATCCCAGTTGTCAAAATGTACCAGGAAACGATTGTCCACCATATCTGTTACC
GTAGCAACACAGATGACAGAAGGGCTCTTTTTGTCTGCAGCCTCGAGCTTCATCCCAACTCGAAAGCCTG
ACGGGATCACTGTTATGTTCTGATTTTCAAATAATGACTTGGGAGCAGCCTGGGCTTTGCAAGTCTTAAG
GTAGGACTGCCAATTAAATTCTTCTTCTTTATACCCTTTTGGAGGGCGGAGCTTATGGCCAGTCTTCTCA
CACCAGCCTACTGGGTGAATGTCCAGAGCATCTGCATTTACCCAGAAGTCATAGCAATCAGAATAACCGT
CAAAGTGAAGTTTTATCCTATATCCACAAACCTCAGCCACAGTAAGGACGCAGTACATTGCCTGGTGGTC
AGGGTCCACGCCTTCTAGCTTCATGCCCACTTTGAATCCATTTTTGTTATATGGGAAGGATTGGTGCTCT
TTGAACAGCTTCGTAGGCACAGCCACTGCTTTCTCCTCCTCCAGGTAGGAAGCCCAACACCAGGTCTTCT
TGCCTTTAGGAGGCAAGCCTTGCTTTAAGACGGCAGAATCCCCGCGTCTTTTCCTTCTGGCTCTCTGAGA
ACCCCTCAGGATCCTTCCATCTTGTTTGTTCTCCATTTCATCATCTCTCTCTTCTCCATCGTCCTTGGAG
TCCGCCTTCAGAGACAATTTTGGCTTTTTCTTTCGACTACACTTAGGATCTTCCTCATCGTTGTCTTCGC
CTCCATCCCGTTCATCCTTTTGATCTTTGTCTTTGGCATGCCGAGCACAATTCTGGCTGCAATACTTTCC
TCCCGAAAGACATTCATCTCCGTTGCCATACTGACAACAGTTCTCACAAAACTGAAGCCCGTCTGCTTTT
GATTGCTCCTTCAGCCTGAAGGGTACCCCAGTCTTCTCTGAAAAGACGTCTTGAGCAGTTGGGACCATCC
ATGTGGTAGTGGCTGTAGCTTTCTTAACACTTTCCATCTCGCTTTCGTCTGTGATAACTTCCAAAGCTCC
AAACTCATTTACTCGAAACTTTAAATCACTCCCTGGTAGGGTACCAACGCCATCCTTCCAGTCCATAACA
CTAAACACATCAAACTCTTGACCACTTGTGCTAGATGCAGATTCAGTGGTGCCAACTTTTTTGTACAAAC
TTGTCTTGTCATCGTCATCCTTGTAATCGATGTCATGATCATATGTATCACCGTCATGGTCTTTGTAGTC
CATGGTGGAAGCTTAAGTTTAAACGCTAGAGGATCCAGCCTCCGCGGAGGCTGGATCGGTCCCGGTGTCT
TCTATGGAGGTCAAAACAGCGTGGATGGCGTCTCCAGGCGATCTGACGGTTCACTAAACGAGCTCTGCTT
ATATAGGGGGTACCTTCTCTATCACTGATAGGGAGCTCGAGACGTGTCGACTTCTCTATCACTGATAGGG
AGACGTTCTAGACGTACCTTCTCTATCACTGATAGGGAGCTCGAGACGTGTCGACTTCTCTATCACTGAT
AGGGAGACGTGCGGCCAGCTTGGATCCCTCGAGACGCGTATATCTGGCCCGTACATCGCGAAGCAGCGCA
AAACGCCTAACCCTAAGCAGATTCTTCATGCAATTGTCGGTCAAGCCTTGCCTTGTTGTAGCTTAAATTT
TGCTCGCGCACTACTCAGCGACCTCCAACACACAAGCAGGGAGCAGATACTGGCTTAACTATGCGGCATC
AGAGCAGATTGTACTGAGAGTGCACCATAGGGGATCGGGAGATCTCCCGATCCGTCGACGTCAGGTGGCA
CTTTTCGGGGAAATGTGCGCGGAACCCCTATTTGTTTATTTTTCTAAATACATTCAAATATGTATCCGCT
CATGAGACAATAACCCTGATAAATGCTTCAATAATATTGAAAAAGGAAGAGTATGAGTATTCAACATTTC
CGTGTCGCCCTTATTCCCTTTTTTGCGGCATTTTGCCTTCCTGTTTTTGCTCACCCAGAAACGCTGGTGA
AAGTAAAAGATGCTGAAGATCAGTTGGGTGCACGAGTGGGTTACATCGAACTGGATCTCAACAGCGGTAA
GATCCTTGAGAGTTTTCGCCCCGAAGAACGTTTTCCAATGATGAGCACTTTTAAAGTTCTGCTATGTGGC
GCGGTATTATCCCGTATTGACGCCGGGCAAGAGCAACTCGGTCGCCGCATACACTATTCTCAGAATGACT
TGGTTGAGTACTCACCAGTCACAGAAAAGCATCTTACGGATGGCATGACAGTAAGAGAATTATGCAGTGC
TGCCATAACCATGAGTGATAACACTGCGGCCAACTTACTTCTGACAACGATCGGAGGACCGAAGGAGCTA
ACCGCTTTTTTGCACAACATGGGGGATCATGTAACTCGCCTTGATCGTTGGGAACCGGAGCTGAATGAAG
CCATACCAAACGACGAGCGTGACACCACGATGCCTGTAGCAATGGCAACAACGTTGCGCAAACTATTAAC
TGGCGAACTACTTACTCTAGCTTCCCGGCAACAATTAATAGACTGGATGGAGGCGGATAAAGTTGCAGGA
CCACTTCTGCGCTCGGCCCTTCCGGCTGGCTGGTTTATTGCTGATAAATCTGGAGCCGGTGAGCGTGGGT
CTCGCGGTATCATTGCAGCACTGGGGCCAGATGGTAAGCCCTCCCGTATCGTAGTTATCTACACGACGGG
GAGTCAGGCAACTATGGATGAACGAAATAGACAGATCGCTGAGATAGGTGCCTCACTGATTAAGCATTGG
TAACTGTCAGACCAAGTTTACTCATATATACTTTAGATTGATTTAAAACTTCATTTTTAATTTAAAAGGA
TCTAGGTGAAGATCCTTTTTGATAATCTCATGACCAAAATCCCTTAACGTGAGTTTTCGTTCCACTGAGC
GTCAGACCCCGTAGAAAAGATCAAAGGATCTTCTTGAGATCCTTTTTTTCTGCGCGTAATCTGCTGCTTG
CAAACAAAAAAACCACCGCTACCAGCGGTGGTTTGTTTGCCGGATCAAGAGCTACCAACTCTTTTTCCGA
AGGTAACTGGCTTCAGCAGAGCGCAGATACCAAATACTGTTCTTCTAGTGTAGCCGTAGTTAGGCCACCA
CTTCAAGAACTCTGTAGCACCGCCTACATACCTCGCTCTGCTAATCCTGTTACCAGTGGCTGCTGCCAGT
GGCGATAAGTCGTGTCTTACCGGGTTGGACTCAAGACGATAGTTACCGGATAAGGCGCAGCGGTCGGGCT
GAACGGGGGGTTCGTGCACACAGCCCAGCTTGGAGCGAACGACCTACACCGAACTGAGATACCTACAGCG
TGAGCTATGAGAAAGCGCCACGCTTCCCGAAGGGAGAAAGGCGGACAGGTATCCGGTAAGCGGCAGGGTC
GGAACAGGAGAGCGCACGAGGGAGCTTCCAGGGGGAAACGCCTGGTATCTTTATAGTCCTGTCGGGTTTC
GCCACCTCTGACTTGAGCGTCGATTTTTGTGATGCTCGTCAGGGGGGCGGAGCCTATGGAAAAACGCCAG
CAACGCGGCCTTTTTACGGTTCCTGGCCTTTTGCTGGCCTTTTGCTCACATGTTCTTTCCTGCGTTATCC
CCTGATTCTGTGGATAACCGTATTACCGCCTTTGAGTGAGCTGATACCGCTCGCCGCAGCCGAACGACCG
AGCGCAGCGAGTCAGTGAGCGAGGAAGCGGAAGAGCGCCCAATACGCAAACCGCCTCTCCCCGCGCGTTG
GCCGATTCATTAATGCAGCTGGCACGACAGGTTTCCCGACTGGAAAGCGGGCAGTGAGCGCAACGCAATT
AATGTGAGTTAGCTCACTCATTAGGCACCCCAGGCTTTACACTTTATGCTTCCGGCTCGTATGTTGTGTG
GAATTGTGAGCGGATAACAATTTCACACAGGAAACAGCTATGACCATGATTACGCCAAGCTCTAGCTAGA
GGTCGACGGTATACAGACATGATAAGATACATTGATGAGTTTGGACAAACCACAACTAGAATGCAGTGAA
AAAAATGCTTTATTTGTGAAATTTGTGATGCTATTGCTTTATTTGTAACCATTATAAGCTGCAATAAACA
AGTTGGGGTGGGCGAAGAACTCCAGCATGAGATCCCCGCGCTGGAGGATCATCCAGCCGGCGTCCCGGAA
AACGATTCCGAAGCCCAACCTTTCATAGAAGGCGGCGGTGGAATCGAAATCTCGTAGTACGTGCTATTCC
TTTGCCCTCGGACGAGTGCTGGGGCGTCGGTTTCCACTATCGGCGAGTACTTCTACACAGCCATCGGTCC
AGACGGCCGCGCTTCTGCGGGCGATTTGTGTACGCCCGACAGTCCCGGCTCCGGATCGGACGATTGCGTC
GCATCGACCCTGCGCCCAAGCTGCATCATCGAAATTGCCGTCAACCAAGCTCTGATAGAGTTGGTCAAGA
CCAATGCGGAGCATATACGCCCGGAGCCGCGGCGATCCTGCAAGCTCCGGATGCCTCCGCTCGAAGTAGC
GCGTCTGCTGCTCCATACAAGCCAACCACGGCCTCCAGAAGAAGATGTTGGCGACCTCGTATTGGGAATC
CCCGAACATCGCCTCGCTCCAGTCAATGACCGCTGTTATGCGGCCATTGTCCGTCAGGACATTGTTGGAG
CCGAAATCCGCGTGCACGAGGTGCCGGACTTCGGGGCAGTCCTCGGCCCAAAGCATCAGCTCATCGAGAG
CCTGCGCGACGGACGCACTGACGGTGTCGTCCATCACAGTTTGCCAGTGATACACATGGGGATCAGCAAT
CGCGCATATGAAATCACGCCATGTAGTGTATTGACCGATTCCTTGCGGTCCGAATGGGCCGAACCCGCTC
GTCTGGCTAAGATCGGCCGCAGCGATCGCATCCATGGCCTCCGCGACCGGCTGCAGAACAGCGGGCAGTT
CGGTTTCAGGCAGGTCTTGCAACGTGACACCCTGTGCACGGCGGGAGATGCAATAGGTCAGGCTCTCGCT
GAACTCCCCAATGTCAAGCACTTCCGGAATCGGGAGCGCGGCCGATGCAAAGTGCCGATAAACATAACGA
TCTTTGTAGAAACCATCGGCGCAGCTATTTACCCGCAGGACATATCCACGCCCTCCTACATCGAAGCTGA
AAGCACGAGATTCTTCGCCCTCCGAGAGCTGCAT
Features (pLannotate 1.2.2; 24 found; start..end, strand, type, name):
     80..127     -  protein_bind   FRT: FLP-mediated recombination occurs in the 8-bp core sequence TCTAGAAA (Turan and Bode, 2011). FLP recombinase from the Saccharomyces cerevisiae 2μ plasmid
    132..365     -  rep_origin     f1 ori (fragment) (sequence partly withheld): f1 bacteriophage origin of replication; arrow indicates direction of (+) strand synthesis
    386..407     -  promoter       SV40 promoter (fragment): SV40 enhancer and early promoter
    411..635     -  polyA_signal   bGH poly(A) signal: bovine growth hormone polyadenylation signal
    683..707     +  protein_bind   attB2: mutant version of attB; recombination site for the Gateway® BP reaction BP Clonase™
    712..3282    -  CDS            L3mbtl3: LMBL3_MOUSE - Also known as Mbt1. Experimental evidence at protein level: Swiss-Prot protein existence level 1. Putative Polycomb group (PcG) protein. PcG proteins maintain the transcriptionally repressive state of genes, probably via a modification of chromatin, rendering it heritably changed in its expressibility (By similarity). Required for normal maturation of myeloid progenitor cells. From Mus musculus (Mouse).
   3291..3308    -  protein_bind   attB1 (fragment): mutant version of attB; core recombination site for the Gateway® BP reaction BP Clonase™
   3310..3333    -  CDS            FLAG: FLAG® epitope tag, followed by an enterokinase cleavage site
   3477..3522    -  promoter       TRE3GV promoter (fragment): 3rd-generation Tet-responsive promoter that can be activated by binding of Tet-On® 3G, optimized for retroviral and lentiviral vectors
   3530..3550    -  promoter       tight TRE promoter (fragment): Tet-responsive promoter PTight, consisting of seven tet operator sequences followed by the minimal CMV promoter
   3567..3587    -  promoter       tight TRE promoter (fragment): Tet-responsive promoter PTight, consisting of seven tet operator sequences followed by the minimal CMV promoter
   3604..3624    -  promoter       tight TRE promoter (fragment): Tet-responsive promoter PTight, consisting of seven tet operator sequences followed by the minimal CMV promoter
   3641..3661    -  promoter       tight TRE promoter (fragment): Tet-responsive promoter PTight, consisting of seven tet operator sequences followed by the minimal CMV promoter
   3842..3894    +  misc_feature   bom (fragment): basis of mobility region from pBR322
   3953..4057    +  promoter       AmpR promoter: bla
   4058..4918    +  CDS            AmpR: β-lactamase; bla; confers resistance to ampicillin, carbenicillin, and related antibiotics
   5089..5677    +  rep_origin     ori: high-copy-number ColE1/pMB1/pBR322/pUC origin of replication
   5860..5952    +  CDS            lacI (fragment): lac repressor; lacI; The lac repressor binds to the lac operator to inhibit transcription in E. coli. This inhibition can be relieved by adding lactose or isopropyl-β-D-thiogalactopyranoside (IPTG).
   5965..5986    +  protein_bind   CAP binding site: CAP binding activates transcription in the presence of cAMP. E. coli catabolite activator protein
   6001..6031    +  promoter       lac promoter: promoter for the E. coli lac operon
   6039..6055    +  protein_bind   lac operator: The lac repressor binds to the lac operator to inhibit transcription in E. coli. This inhibition can be relieved by adding lactose or isopropyl-β-D-thiogalactopyranoside (IPTG). lac repressor encoded by lacI
   6128..6249    -  polyA_signal   SV40 poly(A) signal: SV40 polyadenylation signal
   6244..6369    -  CDS            ble (fragment): BLE_KLEPN - Experimental evidence at protein level: Swiss-Prot protein existence level 1. Binding protein with a strong affinity to the bleomycin family of antibiotics. Binds to CL990; an antimitotic-antibiotic compound. From Klebsiella pneumoniae.
   6379..72      -  CDS            HygR (across the origin): hygromycin B phosphotransferase confers resistance to hygromycin
