[The description below was written by a language model from this plasmid's Addgene catalogue record and pLannotate feature annotations shown in this document.]
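Description:
5'-3xFLAG L3mbtl3-exon minimal CMV pCDNA5 is a mammalian expression plasmid built on a pcDNA5-type FRT backbone and produced by a Gateway LR reaction. It is designed for site-specific, Flp-mediated integration of a mouse L3mbtl3 isoform into N2a neuroblastoma cells that carry a genomic FRT site and express the rtTA3 transactivator. In bacteria it replicates from a high-copy ColE1/pUC-type origin and is selected with ampicillin through the bla gene. A partial f1 origin and remnants of lac regulatory sequence are also annotated in the backbone.

The expression cassette is driven by a tetracycline-responsive promoter. The annotation detects repeated tet operator units followed by a TRE3G-like/minimal CMV segment, which matches the "minimal CMV" in the name and implies doxycycline-inducible expression in the rtTA3 background. Downstream lies an N-terminal FLAG epitope (3xFLAG by name, though only one FLAG unit is annotated). It is followed by the L3mbtl3 coding sequence flanked by attB1 and attB2 Gateway scars, and the cassette ends in a bovine growth hormone polyadenylation signal. L3mbtl3 encodes a putative Polycomb group MBT-domain protein. The record does not spell out what "-exon" means; it most likely marks one member of a pair of splice variants differing in an alternative exon.

An FRT site sits directly upstream of a hygromycin phosphotransferase gene with an SV40 polyadenylation signal. This is the usual Flp-In arrangement, in which the promoterless resistance gene is expressed only after correct recombination into the genomic FRT locus, allowing hygromycin selection of isogenic stable lines. The construct suits inducible expression of FLAG-tagged L3mbtl3 for comparing isoform-dependent protein interactions.
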