Addgene plasmid #212058: 5'-3xFLAG L3mbtl3-exon minimal CMV pCDNA5
Purpose: LR vector for integration of L3mbtl3-exon into N2a FRT rtTA3 expression cells
Depositing lab: Benjamin Blencowe. Depositing organization: University of Toronto. Publication: Systematic analysis of alternative exon-dependent interactome remodeling reveals multitasking functions of gene regulatory factors. Roth JF, Braunschweig U, Wu M, Li JD, Lin ZY, Larsen B, Weatheritt RJ, Gingras AC, Blencowe BJ. Mol Cell. 2023 Dec 7;83(23):4222-4238.e10. doi: 10.1016/j.molcel.2023.10.034. PubMed 38065061.
Backbone
  Vector backbone: 5'-3xFLAG minimal CMV pCDNA5
  Vector type: Mammalian Expression
Growth in bacteria
  Bacterial resistance: Ampicillin, 100 μg/mL
  Growth temperature: 37°C
  Growth strain: DH5alpha
  Copy number: High Copy
Gene/Insert
  Gene/Insert name: L3mbtl3-exon (alt name: NP_001334396.1)
  Species: M. musculus (mouse)
  Entrez Gene: L3mbtl3 (a.k.a. AI481284, MBT-1)
  Cloning method: Gateway Cloning
Terms and licenses: Academic/Nonprofit Terms; Industry Terms: Not Available to Industry
How to cite: 5'-3xFLAG L3mbtl3-exon minimal CMV pCDNA5 was a gift from Benjamin Blencowe (Addgene plasmid # 212058 ; http://n2t.net/addgene:212058 ; RRID:Addgene_212058)
